>Addgene plasmid #117869 | CBL5-upGFP | addgene full sequence | sequence record 231229 | Addgene NGS Result
AGATCTAACATCCAAAGACGAAAGGTTGAATGAAACCTTTTTGCCATCCGACATCCACAGGTCCATTCTC
ACACATAAGTGCCAAACGCAACAGGAGGGGATACACTAGCAGCAGACCGTTGCAAACGCAGGACCTCCAC
TCCTCTTCTCCTCAACACCCACTTTTGCCATCGAAAAACCAGCCCAGTTATTGGGCTTGATTGGAGCTCG
CTCATTCCAATTCCTTCTATTAGGCTACTAACACCATGACTTTATTAGCCTGTCTATCCTGGCCCCCCTG
GCGAGGTTCATGTTTGTTTATTTCCGAATGCAACAAGCTCCGCATTACACCCGAACATCACTCCAGATGA
GGGCTTTCTGAGTGTGGGGTCAAATAGTTTCATGTTCCCCAAATGGCCCAAAACTGACAGTTTAAACGCT
GTCTTGGAACCTAATATGACAAAAGCGTGATCTCATCCAAGATGAACTAAGTTTGGTTCGTTGAAATGCT
AACGGCCAGTTGGTCAAAAAGAAACTTCCAAAAGTCGGCATACCGTTTGTCTTGTTTGGTATTGATTGAC
GAATGCTCAAAAATAATCTCATTAATGCTTAGCGCAGTCTCTCTATCGCTTCTGAACCCCGGTGCACCTG
TGCCGAAACGCAAATGGGGAAACACCCGCTTTTTGGATGATTATGCATTGTCTCCACATTGTATGCTTCC
AAGATTCTGGTGGGAATACTGCTGATAGCCTAACGTTCATGATCAAAATTTAACTGTTCTAACCCCTACT
TGACAGCAATATATAAACAGAAGGAAGCTGCCCTGTCTTAAACCTTTTTTTTTATCATCATTATTAGCTT
ACTTTCATAATTGCGACTGGTTCCAATTGACAAGCTTTTGATTTTAACGACTTTTAACGACAACTTGAGA
AGATCAAAAAACAACTAATTATTCGAAACGAGGAATTCGCTGAGGCTTAATATGGGATGTGTTTGCAGCA
AGCAATTAGAAGGAAGAAGGCAAGAAGACATTTCGCTTCTTGCTTCTCAAACCTTTTTTAGCGAGGCTGA
GGTTGAAGTTTTGCATGGATTGTTCATCAAACTCACTTCTTGTCTTAGCAACGACAATCTTTTGACCAAA
GAAAAATTTCAATTTATCTTGATCAAGAATACCAAAAAGCGCAGTCTTTCTGCAGAACGGATTTTTGGAT
TATTCGATATGAGAAACGATGGGGCTATAGATTTTGGAGAGTTTGTACACACACTCAACATTTTTCACCC
AAACTCATCACCAAGAGATAAGGCCATATTTGCATTTAGATTATACGATACTCGTGAGACTGGATTCATT
GAACCGGAGGAGGTGAAAGAGATGATAATAGACGTTCTAGAGGAATCAGAACTTATGCTATCCGAGAGTA
TCATTGATTCTATCGTGTCTAAGACATTTGAAGAGGCCGATTGGAAAAAAGATGGGATAATAGATTTGGA
AGAATGGGAGAATTTTGTTGCCACCTATCCTTTGACACTAAAGAACATGACTATCCCTTTCTTGAAGGAC
ATTCCGAGGATTTTCCCAACCTTTCTCCGGGGATTAAACCTCAGCCTCGAGGGTTCGGAGAACCTGTACT
TCCAATCTGGTTCGATGGTGAGCAAGGGCGAGGAGCTGTTCACCGGGGTGGTGCCCATCCTGGTCGAGCT
GGACGGCGACGTAAACGGCCACAAGTTCAGCGTGTCCGGCGAGGGCGAGGGCGATGCCACCTACGGCAAG
CTGACCCTGAAGTTCATCTGCACCACCGGCAAGCTGCCCGTGCCCTGGCCCACCCTCGTGACCACCCTGA
CCTACGGCGTGCAGTGCTTCAGCCGCTACCCCGACCACATGAAGCAGCACGACTTCTTCAAGTCCGCCAT
GCCCGAAGGCTACGTCCAGGAGCGCACCATCTTCTTCAAGGACGACGGCAACTACAAGACCCGCGCCGAG
GTGAAGTTCGAGGGCGACACCCTGGTGAACCGCATCGAGCTGAAGGGCATCGACTTCAAGGAGGACGGCA
ACATCCTGGGGCACAAGCTGGAGTACAACTACAACAGCCACAACGTCTATATCATGGCCGACAAGCAGAA
GAACGGCATCAAGGTGAACTTCAAGATCCGCCACAACATCGAGGACGGCAGCGTGCAGCTCGCCGACCAC
TACCAGCAGAACACCCCCATCGGCGACGGCCCCGTGCTGCTGCCCGACAACCACTACCTGAGCACCCAGT
CCGCCCTGAGCAAAGACCCCAACGAGAAGCGCGATCACATGGTCCTGCTGGAGTTCGTGACCGCCGCCGG
GATCACTCTCGGCATGGACGAGCTGTACAAGTCGTCGCATCATCATCATCATCATCATCATTAAGTCGAC
CATCATCATCATCATCATTGAGTTTGTAGCCTTAGACATGACTGTTCCTCAGTTCAAGTTGGGCACTTAC
GAGAAGACCGGTCTTGCTAGATTCTAATCAAGAGGATGTCAGAATGCCATTTGCCTGAGAGATGCAGGCT
TCATTTTTGATACTTTTTTATTTGTAACCTATATAGTATAGGATTTTTTTTGTCATTTTGTTTCTTCTCG
TACGAGCTTGCTCCTGATCAGCCTATCTCGCAGCTGATGAATATCTTGTGGTAGGGGTTTGGGAAAATCA
TTCGAGTTTGATGTTTTTCTTGGTATTTCCCACTCCTCTTCAGAGTACAGAAGATTAAGTGAGACCTTCG
TTTGTGCGGATCCCCCACACACCATAGCTTCAAAATGTTTCTACTCCTTTTTTACTCTTCCAGATTTTCT
CGGACTCCGCGCATCGCCGTACCACTTCAAAACACCCAAGCACAGCATACTAAATTTCCCCTCTTTCTTC
CTCTAGGGTGTCGTTAATTACCCGTACTAAAGGTTTGGAAAAGAAAAAAGAGACCGCCTCGTTTCTTTTT
CTTCGTCGAAAAAGGCAATAAAAATTTTTATCACGTTTCTTTTTCTTGAAAATTTTTTTTTTTGATTTTT
TTCTCTTTCGATGACCTCCCATTGATATTTAAGTTAATAAACGGTCTTCAATTTCTCAAGTTTCAGTTTC
ATTTTTCTTGTTCTATTACAACTTTTTTTACTTCTTGCTCATTAGAAAGAAAGCATAGCAATCTAATCTA
AGGGCGGTGTTGACAATTAATCATCGGCATAGTATATCGGCATAGTATAATACGACAAGGTGAGGAACTA
AACCATGGCCAAGTTGACCAGTGCCGTTCCGGTGCTCACCGCGCGCGACGTCGCCGGAGCGGTCGAGTTC
TGGACCGACCGGCTCGGGTTCTCCCGGGACTTCGTGGAGGACGACTTCGCCGGTGTGGTCCGGGACGACG
TGACCCTGTTCATCAGCGCGGTCCAGGACCAGGTGGTGCCGGACAACACCCTGGCCTGGGTGTGGGTGCG
CGGCCTGGACGAGCTGTACGCCGAGTGGTCGGAGGTCGTGTCCACGAACTTCCGGGACGCCTCCGGGCCG
GCCATGACCGAGATCGGCGAGCAGCCGTGGGGGCGGGAGTTCGCCCTGCGCGACCCGGCCGGCAACTGCG
TGCACTTCGTGGCCGAGGAGCAGGACTGACACGTCCGACGCGGCCCGACGGGTCCGAGGCCTCGGAGATC
CGTCCCCCTTTTCCTTTGTCGATATCATGTAATTAGTTATGTCACGCTTACATTCACGCCCTCCCCCCAC
ATCCGCTCTAACCGAAAAGGAAGGAGTTAGACAACCTGAAGTCTAGGTCCCTATTTATTTTTTTATAGTT
ATGTTAGTATTAAGAACGTTATTTATATTTCAAATTTTTCTTTTTTTTCTGTACAGACGCGTGTACGCAT
GTAACATTATACTGAAAACCTTGCTTGAGAAGGTTTTGGGACGCTCGAAGGCTTTAATTTGCAAGCTGGA
GACCAACATGTGAGCAAAAGGCCAGCAAAAGGCCAGGAACCGTAAAAAGGCCGCGTTGCTGGCGTTTTTC
CATAGGCTCCGCCCCCCTGACGAGCATCACAAAAATCGACGCTCAAGTCAGAGGTGGCGAAACCCGACAG
GACTATAAAGATACCAGGCGTTTCCCCCTGGAAGCTCCCTCGTGCGCTCTCCTGTTCCGACCCTGCCGCT
TACCGGATACCTGTCCGCCTTTCTCCCTTCGGGAAGCGTGGCGCTTTCTCATAGCTCACGCTGTAGGTAT
CTCAGTTCGGTGTAGGTCGTTCGCTCCAAGCTGGGCTGTGTGCACGAACCCCCCGTTCAGCCCGACCGCT
GCGCCTTATCCGGTAACTATCGTCTTGAGTCCAACCCGGTAAGACACGACTTATCGCCACTGGCAGCAGC
CACTGGTAACAGGATTAGCAGAGCGAGGTATGTAGGCGGTGCTACAGAGTTCTTGAAGTGGTGGCCTAAC
TACGGCTACACTAGAAGAACAGTATTTGGTATCTGCGCTCTGCTGAAGCCAGTTACCTTCGGAAAAAGAG
TTGGTAGCTCTTGATCCGGCAAACAAACCACCGCTGGTAGCGGTGGTTTTTTTGTTTGCAAGCAGCAGAT
TACGCGCAGAAAAAAAGGATCTCAAGAAGATCCTTTGATCTTTTCTACGGGGTCTGACGCTCAGTGGAAC
GAAAACTCACGTTAAGGGATTTTGGTCATGAGATC
Features (pLannotate 1.2.2; 12 found; start..end, strand, type, name):
      2..940     +  promoter       AOX1 promoter: Pichia pastoris AOX1; inducible promoter, regulated by methanol
    962..1570    +  CDS            CBL5: CNBL5_ARATH - Also known as SCABP4. Experimental evidence at protein level: Swiss-Prot protein existence level 1. Acts as a calcium sensor. CBL proteins interact with CIPK serine-threonine protein kinases. Binding of a CBL protein to the regulatory NAF domain of a CIPK protein lead to the activation of the kinase in a calcium-dependent manner. May function as a positive regulator of salt or drought responses. From Arabidopsis thaliana (Mouse-ear cress).
   1625..2341    +  CDS            EGFP: EGFP is a basic (constitutively fluorescent) green fluorescent protein published in 1996, derived from Aequorea victoria. It is reported to be a rapidly-maturing weak dimer with moderate acid sensitivity.
   2347..2365    +  CDS            capTEV™ (fragment): composite tag for in vivo biotinylation, TEV protease cleavage, and 6xHis tagging
   2381..2398    +  CDS            capTEV™ (fragment): composite tag for in vivo biotinylation, TEV protease cleavage, and 6xHis tagging
   2409..2474    +  CDS            AOX1 (fragment): ALOX1_KOMPC - Experimental evidence at protein level: Swiss-Prot protein existence level 1. Major isoform of alcohol oxidase, which catalyzes the oxidation of methanol to formaldehyde and hydrogen peroxide, the first step in the methanol utilization pathway of methylotrophic yeasts. From Komagataella phaffii (strain ATCC 76273 / CBS 7435 / CECT 11047 / NRRL Y-11430 / Wegner 21-1) (Yeast) (Pichia pastoris).
   2478..2724    +  terminator     AOX1 terminator: Pichia pastoris AOX1; transcription terminator for AOX1
   2745..3152    +  promoter       TEF1 promoter: S. cerevisiae TEF1; promoter for EF-1α
   3159..3206    +  promoter       EM7 promoter: synthetic bacterial promoter&nbsp
   3225..3599    +  CDS            BleoR: antibiotic-binding protein; Sh ble from Streptoalloteichus hindustanus; confers resistance to bleomycin, phleomycin, and Zeocin™
   3665..3912    +  terminator     CYC1 terminator: S. cerevisiae CYC1; transcription terminator for CYC1
   3987..4575    -  rep_origin     ori: high-copy-number ColE1/pMB1/pBR322/pUC origin of replication
