[The description below was written by a language model from this plasmid's Addgene catalogue record and pLannotate feature annotations shown in this document.]
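Description:
CBL5-upGFP is a yeast expression plasmid built on the pPICZc backbone for methanol-inducible protein production in Pichia pastoris (Komagataella phaffii). The sequenced record is 4,655 nt. It replicates in E. coli at high copy from a ColE1/pUC-type origin, and no yeast replication origin is annotated, which is consistent with pPICZ-family vectors being maintained in Pichia by integration into the genome. A single Sh ble (BleoR) cassette provides Zeocin selection in both hosts. It is preceded by the S. cerevisiae TEF1 promoter for expression in yeast and the synthetic EM7 promoter for expression in bacteria, and it ends with the CYC1 terminator.

The payload is the Arabidopsis thaliana CBL5 coding sequence (calcineurin B-like protein 5, also called SCABP4). CBL5 is a calcium sensor that binds the NAF domain of CIPK serine/threonine kinases and activates them in a calcium-dependent manner, and it may act as a positive regulator of salt or drought responses. CBL5 sits directly downstream of the AOX1 promoter and is followed by EGFP, recorded as a C-terminal fusion. After EGFP come two short matches to a composite affinity tag that includes a TEV protease site and a 6xHis tag, which suggests a cleavable histidine tag, although the record does not define these elements precisely. A short fragment of AOX1 coding sequence and the AOX1 terminator close the expression unit.

The stated purpose is protein expression. The GFP fusion would allow expression of the plant protein to be followed by fluorescence, and the apparent His tag could support affinity purification. The record does not state the cloning method or what "up" in the name means.
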