Addgene plasmid #117869: CBL5-upGFP
Purpose: protein expression
Depositing lab: Geoffrey Chang. Depositing organization: University of California, San Diego (UCSD).
Backbone
  Vector backbone: pPICZc
  Backbone size w/o insert (bp): 3329
  Vector type: Yeast Expression
Growth in bacteria
  Bacterial resistance: Bleocin (Zeocin), 50 μg/mL
  Growth temperature: 37°C
  Growth strain: DH5alpha
  Copy number: High Copy
Gene/Insert
  Gene/Insert name: CBL5-upGFP
  Species: A. thaliana (mustard weed)
  Entrez Gene: CBL5 (a.k.a. AT4G01420, F3D13.2, F3D13_2, calcineurin B-like protein 5)
  Promoter: AOX
  Tag / fusion protein: eGFP (C terminal on insert)
  Cloning method: Unknown
  Sequencing primers: 5′ GACTGGTTCCAATTGACAAGC; 3′ GCAAATGGCATTCTGACATCC
Terms and licenses: Academic/Nonprofit Terms; Industry Terms: Not Available to Industry
How to cite: CBL5-upGFP was a gift from Geoffrey Chang (Addgene plasmid # 117869 ; http://n2t.net/addgene:117869 ; RRID:Addgene_117869)
