>Addgene plasmid #117869 | CBL5-upGFP | depositor partial sequence | sequence record 222682 | insert sequence
ATGGGATGTGTTTGCAGCAAGCAATTAGAAGGAAGAAGGCAAGAAGACATTTCGCTTCTTGCTTCTCAAA
CCTTTTTTAGCGAGGCTGAGGTTGAAGTTTTGCATGGATTGTTCATCAAACTCACTTCTTGTCTTAGCAA
CGACAATCTTTTGACCAAAGAAAAATTTCAATTTATCTTGATCAAGAATACCAAAAAGCGCAGTCTTTCT
GCAGAACGGATTTTTGGATTATTCGATATGAGAAACGATGGGGCTATAGATTTTGGAGAGTTTGTACACA
CACTCAACATTTTTCACCCAAACTCATCACCAAGAGATAAGGCCATATTTGCATTTAGATTATACGATAC
TCGTGAGACTGGATTCATTGAACCGGAGGAGGTGAAAGAGATGATAATAGACGTTCTAGAGGAATCAGAA
CTTATGCTATCCGAGAGTATCATTGATTCTATCGTGTCTAAGACATTTGAAGAGGCCGATTGGAAAAAAG
ATGGGATAATAGATTTGGAAGAATGGGAGAATTTTGTTGCCACCTATCCTTTGACACTAAAGAACATGAC
TATCCCTTTCTTGAAGGACATTCCGAGGATTTTCCCAACCTTTCTCCGGTAA
